>Addgene plasmid #158283 | pLKO_HSV.C.FLAG_NGFR | addgene full sequence | sequence record 328583 | Addgene NGS Result
TCGACGGTATCGATCACGAGACTAGTATCGAGCGGCCGCCCCCTTCACCGAGGGCCTATTTCCCATGATT
CCTTCATATTTGCATATACGATACAAGGCTGTTAGAGAGATAATTGGAATTAATTTGACTGTAAACACAA
AGATATTAGTACAAAATACGTGACGTAGAAAGTAATAATTTCTTGGGTAGTTTGCAGTTTTAAAATTATG
TTTTAAAATGGACTATCATATGCTTACCGTAACTTGAAAGTATTTCGATTTCTTGGCTTTATATATCTTG
TGGAAAGGACGAAACACCGGGTCTTCGAGAAGACCTGTTTTAGAGCTAGAAATAGCAAGTTAAAATAAGG
CTAGTCCGTTATCAACTTGAAAAAGTGGCACCGAGTCGGTGCTTTTTTTAATTCTCGACCTCGAGACAAA
TGGCAGTATTCATCCACAATTTTAAAAGAAAAGGGGGGATTGGGGGGTACAGTGCAGGGGAAAGAATAGT
AGACATAATAGCAACAGACATACAAACTAAAGAATTACAAAAACAAATTACAAAAATTCAAAATTTTCGG
GTTTATTACAGGGACAGCAGAGATCCACTTTGGCCGCGGCTCGAGGCGATAAGCTTTGCAAAGATGGATA
AAGTTTTAAACAGAGAGGAATCTTTGCAGCTAATGGACCTTCTAGGTCTTGAAAGGAGTGGGAATTGGCT
CCGGTGCCCGTCAGTGGGCAGAGCGCACATCGCCCACAGTCCCCGAGAAGTTGGGGGGAGGGGTCGGCAA
TTGAACCGGTGCCTAGAGAAGGTGGCGCGGGGTAAACTGGGAAAGTGATGTCGTGTACTGGCTCCGCCTT
TTTCCCGAGGGTGGGGGAGAACCGTATATAAGTGCAGTAGTCGCCGTGAACGTTCTTTTTCGCAACGGGT
TTGCCGCCAGAACACAGGTAAGTGCCGTGTGTGGTTCCCGCGGGCCTGGCCTCTTTACGGGTTATGGCCC
TTGCGTGCCTTGAATTACTTCCACCTGGCTGCAGTACGTGATTCTTGATCCCGAGCTTCGGGTTGGAAGT
GGGTGGGAGAGTTCGAGGCCTTGCGCTTAAGGAGCCCCTTCGCCTCGTGCTTGAGTTGAGGCCTGGCCTG
GGCGCTGGGGCCGCCGCGTGCGAATCTGGTGGCACCTTCGCGCCTGTCTCGCTGCTTTCGATAAGTCTCT
AGCCATTTAAAATTTTTGATGACCTGCTGCGACGCTTTTTTTCTGGCAAGATAGTCTTGTAAATGCGGGC
CAAGATCTGCACACTGGTATTTCGGTTTTTGGGGCCGCGGGCGGCGACGGGGCCCGTGCGTCCCAGCGCA
CATGTTCGGCGAGGCGGGGCCTGCGAGCGCGGCCACCGAGAATCGGACGGGGGTAGTCTCAAGCTGGCCG
GCCTGCTCTGGTGCCTGGCCTCGCGCCGCCGTGTATCGCCCCGCCCTGGGCGGCAAGGCTGGCCCGGTCG
GCACCAGTTGCGTGAGCGGAAAGATGGCCGCTTCCCGGCCCTGCTGCAGGGAGCTCAAAATGGAGGACGC
GGCGCTCGGGAGAGCGGGCGGGTGAGTCACCCACACAAAGGAAAAGGGCCTTTCCGTCCTCAGCCGTCGC
TTCATGTGACTCCACGGAGTACCGGGCGCCGTCCAGGCACCTCGATTAGTTCTCGAGCTTTTGGAGTACG
TCGTCTTTAGGTTGGGGGGAGGGGTTTTATGCGATGGAGTTTCCCCACACTGAGTGGGTGGAGACTGAAG
TTAGGCCAGCTTGGCACTTGATGTAATTCTCCTTGGAATTTGCCCTTTTTGAGTTTGGATCTTGGTTCAT
TCTCAAGCCTCAGACAGTGGTTCAAAGTTTTTTTCTTCCATTTCAGGTGTCGTGAGGAATTCTGCAGTCG
ATCGACGGTACCGCGGGCCCGGGATCCACGGTCGCCACCATGGGGGCAGGTGCCACCGGCCGCGCCATGG
ACGGGCCGCGCCTGCTGCTGTTGCTGCTTCTGGGGGTGTCCCTTGGAGGTGCCAAGGAGGCATGCCAGCC
CGAGCTGGCCCCCGAGGACCCCGAGGACGGAGGAGGCGGGGGAGGGGAGGACCAGGTGGACCCCAGGCTG
ATCGACGGCAAGGGAGGAGGCGGGGGAGGGGACTACAAAGACGATGACGACAAGCCCACAGGCCTGTACA
CACACAGCGGTGAGTGCTGCAAAGCCTGCAACCTGGGCGAGGGTGTGGCCCAGCCTTGTGGAGCCAACCA
GACCGTGTGTGAGCCCTGCCTGGACAGCGTGACGTTCTCCGACGTGGTGAGCGCGACCGAGCCGTGCAAG
CCGTGCACCGAGTGCGTGGGGCTCCAGAGCATGTCGGCGCCGTGCGTGGAGGCCGACGACGCCGTGTGCC
GCTGCGCCTACGGCTACTACCAGGATGAGACGACTGGGCGCTGCGAGGCGTGCCGCGTGTGCGAGGCGGG
CTCGGGCCTCGTGTTCTCCTGCCAGGACAAGCAGAACACCGTGTGCGAGGAGTGCCCCGACGGCACGTAT
TCCGACGAGGCCAACCACGTGGACCCGTGCCTGCCCTGCACCGTGTGCGAGGACACCGAGCGCCAGCTCC
GCGAGTGCACACGCTGGGCCGACGCCGAGTGCGAGGAGATCCCTGGCCGTTGGATTACACGGTCCACACC
CCCAGAGGGCTCGGACAGCACAGCCCCCAGCACCCAGGAGCCTGAGGCACCTCCAGAACAAGACCTCATA
GCCAGCACGGTGGCAGGTGTGGTGACCACAGTGATGGGCAGCTCCCAGCCCGTGGTGACCCGAGGCACCA
CCGACAACCTCATCCCTGTCTATTGCTCCATCCTGGCTGCTGTGGTTGTGGGCCTTGTGGCCTACATAGC
CTTCAAGAGGTGGAACAGGGGTATCCTCTAGAGCGGCCGCGTCGACAATCAACCTCTGGATTACAAAATT
TGTGAAAGATTGACTGGTATTCTTAACTATGTTGCTCCTTTTACGCTATGTGGATACGCTGCTTTAATGC
CTTTGTATCATGCTATTGCTTCCCGTATGGCTTTCATTTTCTCCTCCTTGTATAAATCCTGGTTGCTGTC
TCTTTATGAGGAGTTGTGGCCCGTTGTCAGGCAACGTGGCGTGGTGTGCACTGTGTTTGCTGACGCAACC
CCCACTGGTTGGGGCATTGCCACCACCTGTCAGCTCCTTTCCGGGACTTTCGCTTTCCCCCTCCCTATTG
CCACGGCGGAACTCATCGCCGCCTGCCTTGCCCGCTGCTGGACAGGGGCTCGGCTGTTGGGCACTGACAA
TTCCGTGGTGTTGTCGGGGAAGCTGACGTCCTTTCCATGGCTGCTCGCCTGTGTTGCCACCTGGATTCTG
CGCGGGACGTCCTTCTGCTACGTCCCTTCGGCCCTCAATCCAGCGGACCTTCCTTCCCGCGGCCTGCTGC
CGGCTCTGCGGCCTCTTCCGCATCTTCGCCTTCGCCCTCAGACGAGTCGGATCTCCCTTTGGGCCGCCTC
CCCGCCTGGGTACCTTTAAGACCAATGACTTACAAGGCAGCTGTAGATCTTAGCCACTTTTTAAAAGAAA
AGGGGGGACTGGAAGGGCTAATTCACTCCCAACGAAGATAAGATCTGCTTTTTGCTTGTACTGGGTCTCT
CTGGTTAGACCAGATCTGAGCCTGGGAGCTCTCTGGCTAACTAGGGAACCCACTGCTTAAGCCTCAATAA
AGCTTGCCTTGAGTGCTTCAAGTAGTGTGTGCCCGTCTGTTGTGTGACTCTGGTAACTAGAGATCCCTCA
GACCCTTTTAGTCAGTGTGGAAAATCTCTAGCAGTAGTAGTTCATGTCATCTTATTATTCAGTATTTATA
ACTTGCAAAGAAATGAATATCAGAGAGTGAGAGGAACTTGTTTATTGCAGCTTATAATGGTTACAAATAA
AGCAATAGCATCACAAATTTCACAAATAAAGCATTTTTTTCACTGCATTCTAGTTGTGGTTTGTCCAAAC
TCATCAATGTATCTTATCATGTCTGGCTCTAGCTATCCCGCCCCTAACTCCGCCCATCCCGCCCCTAACT
CCGCCCAGTTCCGCCCATTCTCCGCCCCATGGCTGACTAATTTTTTTTATTTATGCAGAGGCCGAGGCCG
CCTCGGCCTCTGAGCTATTCCAGAAGTAGTGAGGAGGCTTTTTTGGAGGCCTAGGGACGTACCCAATTCG
CCCTATAGTGAGTCGTATTACGCGCGCTCACTGGCCGTCGTTTTACAACGTCGTGACTGGGAAAACCCTG
GCGTTACCCAACTTAATCGCCTTGCAGCACATCCCCCTTTCGCCAGCTGGCGTAATAGCGAAGAGGCCCG
CACCGATCGCCCTTCCCAACAGTTGCGCAGCCTGAATGGCGAATGGG
[124 nt withheld, positions 4388-4511]
C
[91 nt withheld, positions 4513-4603]
A
[49 nt withheld, positions 4605-4653]
CCTTTGACGTTGGAGTCCACGTTCTTT
[37 nt withheld, positions 4681-4717]
ACCCTATCTCGGTCTATTCTTTTGATTTATAAGGGATTTTGCCGATTTCGGCCTATTGGTTAAAAAATGA
GCTGATTTAACAAAAATTTAACGCGAATTTTAACAAAATATTAACGCTTACAATTTAGGTGGCACTTTTC
GGGGAAATGTGCGCGGAACCCCTATTTGTTTATTTTTCTAAATACATTCAAATATGTATCCGCTCATGAG
ACAATAACCCTGATAAATGCTTCAATAATATTGAAAAAGGAAGAGTATGAGTATTCAACATTTCCGTGTC
GCCCTTATTCCCTTTTTTGCGGCATTTTGCCTTCCTGTTTTTGCTCACCCAGAAACGCTGGTGAAAGTAA
AAGATGCTGAAGATCAGTTGGGTGCACGAGTGGGTTACATCGAACTGGATCTCAACAGCGGTAAGATCCT
TGAGAGTTTTCGCCCCGAAGAACGTTTTCCAATGATGAGCACTTTTAAAGTTCTGCTATGTGGCGCGGTA
TTATCCCGTATTGACGCCGGGCAAGAGCAACTCGGTCGCCGCATACACTATTCTCAGAATGACTTGGTTG
AGTACTCACCAGTCACAGAAAAGCATCTTACGGATGGCATGACAGTAAGAGAATTATGCAGTGCTGCCAT
AACCATGAGTGATAACACTGCGGCCAACTTACTTCTGACAACGATCGGAGGACCGAAGGAGCTAACCGCT
TTTTTGCACAACATGGGGGATCATGTAACTCGCCTTGATCGTTGGGAACCGGAGCTGAATGAAGCCATAC
CAAACGACGAGCGTGACACCACGATGCCTGTAGCAATGGCAACAACGTTGCGCAAACTATTAACTGGCGA
ACTACTTACTCTAGCTTCCCGGCAACAATTAATAGACTGGATGGAGGCGGATAAAGTTGCAGGACCACTT
CTGCGCTCGGCCCTTCCGGCTGGCTGGTTTATTGCTGATAAATCTGGAGCCGGTGAGCGTGGGTCTCGCG
GTATCATTGCAGCACTGGGGCCAGATGGTAAGCCCTCCCGTATCGTAGTTATCTACACGACGGGGAGTCA
GGCAACTATGGATGAACGAAATAGACAGATCGCTGAGATAGGTGCCTCACTGATTAAGCATTGGTAACTG
TCAGACCAAGTTTACTCATATATACTTTAGATTGATTTAAAACTTCATTTTTAATTTAAAAGGATCTAGG
TGAAGATCCTTTTTGATAATCTCATGACCAAAATCCCTTAACGTGAGTTTTCGTTCCACTGAGCGTCAGA
CCCCGTAGAAAAGATCAAAGGATCTTCTTGAGATCCTTTTTTTCTGCGCGTAATCTGCTGCTTGCAAACA
AAAAAACCACCGCTACCAGCGGTGGTTTGTTTGCCGGATCAAGAGCTACCAACTCTTTTTCCGAAGGTAA
CTGGCTTCAGCAGAGCGCAGATACCAAATACTGTTCTTCTAGTGTAGCCGTAGTTAGGCCACCACTTCAA
GAACTCTGTAGCACCGCCTACATACCTCGCTCTGCTAATCCTGTTACCAGTGGCTGCTGCCAGTGGCGAT
AAGTCGTGTCTTACCGGGTTGGACTCAAGACGATAGTTACCGGATAAGGCGCAGCGGTCGGGCTGAACGG
GGGGTTCGTGCACACAGCCCAGCTTGGAGCGAACGACCTACACCGAACTGAGATACCTACAGCGTGAGCT
ATGAGAAAGCGCCACGCTTCCCGAAGGGAGAAAGGCGGACAGGTATCCGGTAAGCGGCAGGGTCGGAACA
GGAGAGCGCACGAGGGAGCTTCCAGGGGGAAACGCCTGGTATCTTTATAGTCCTGTCGGGTTTCGCCACC
TCTGACTTGAGCGTCGATTTTTGTGATGCTCGTCAGGGGGGCGGAGCCTATGGAAAAACGCCAGCAACGC
GGCCTTTTTACGGTTCCTGGCCTTTTGCTGGCCTTTTGCTCACATGTTCTTTCCTGCGTTATCCCCTGAT
TCTGTGGATAACCGTATTACCGCCTTTGAGTGAGCTGATACCGCTCGCCGCAGCCGAACGACCGAGCGCA
GCGAGTCAGTGAGCGAGGAAGCGGAAGAGCGCCCAATACGCAAACCGCCTCTCCCCGCGCGTTGGCCGAT
TCATTAATGCAGCTGGCACGACAGGTTTCCCGACTGGAAAGCGGGCAGTGAGCGCAACGCAATTAATGTG
AGTTAGCTCACTCATTAGGCACCCCAGGCTTTACACTTTATGCTTCCGGCTCGTATGTTGTGTGGAATTG
TGAGCGGATAACAATTTCACACAGGAAACAGCTATGACCATGATTACGCCAAGCGCGCAATTAACCCTCA
CTAAAGGGAACAAAAGCTGGAGCTGCAAGCTTAATGTAGTCTTATGCAATACTCTTGTAGTCTTGCAACA
TGGTAACGATGAGTTAGCAACATGCCTTACAAGGAGAGAAAAAGCACCGTGCATGGCGATTGGTGGAAGT
AAGGTGGTACGATCGTGCCTTATTAGGAAGGCAACAGACGGGTCTGACATGGATTGGACGAACCACTGAA
TTGCCGCATTGCAGAGATATTGTATTTAAGTGCCTAGCTCGATACATAAACGGGTCTCTCTGGTTAGACC
AGATCTGAGCCTGGGAGCTCTCTGGCTAACTAGGGAACCCACTGCTTAAGCCTCAATAAAGCTTGCCTTG
AGTGCTTCAAGTAGTGTGTGCCCGTCTGTTGTGTGACTCTGGTAACTAGAGATCCCTCAGACCCTTTTAG
TCAGTGTGGAAAATCTCTAGCAGTGGCGCCCGAACAGGGACTTGAAAGCGAAAGGGAAACCAGAGGAGCT
CTCTCGACGCAGGACTCGGCTTGCTGAAGCGCGCACGGCAAGAGGCGAGGGGCGGCGACTGGTGAGTACG
CCAAAAATTTTGACTAGCGGAGGCTAGAAGGAGAGAGATGGGTGCGAGAGCGTCAGTATTAAGCGGGGGA
GAATTAGATCGCGATGGGAAAAAATTCGGTTAAGGCCAGGGGGAAAGAAAAAATATAAATTAAAACATAT
AGTATGGGCAAGCAGGGAGCTAGAACGATTCGCAGTTAATCCTGGCCTGTTAGAAACATCAGAAGGCTGT
AGACAAATACTGGGACAGCTACAACCATCCCTTCAGACAGGATCAGAAGAACTTAGATCATTATATAATA
CAGTAGCAACCCTCTATTGTGTGCATCAAAGGATAGAGATAAAAGACACCAAGGAAGCTTTAGACAAGAT
AGAGGAAGAGCAAAACAAAAGTAAGACCACCGCACAGCAAGCGGCCGCTGATCTTCAGACCTGGAGGAGG
AGATATGAGGGACAATTGGAGAAGTGAATTATATAAATATAAAGTAGTAAAAATTGAACCATTAGGAGTA
GCACCCACCAAGGCAAAGAGAAGAGTGGTGCAGAGAGAAAAAAGAGCAGTGGGAATAGGAGCTTTGTTCC
TTGGGTTCTTGGGAGCAGCAGGAAGCACTATGGGCGCAGCGTCAATGACGCTGACGGTACAGGCCAGACA
ATTATTGTCTGGTATAGTGCAGCAGCAGAACAATTTGCTGAGGGCTATTGAGGCGCAACAGCATCTGTTG
CAACTCACAGTCTGGGGCATCAAGCAGCTCCAGGCAAGAATCCTGGCTGTGGAAAGATACCTAAAGGATC
AACAGCTCCTGGGGATTTGGGGTTGCTCTGGAAAACTCATTTGCACCACTGCTGTGCCTTGGAATGCTAG
TTGGAGTAATAAATCTCTGGAACAGATTTGGAATCACACGACCTGGATGGAGTGGGACAGAGAAATTAAC
AATTACACAAGCTTAATACACTCCTTAATTGAAGAATCGCAAAACCAGCAAGAAAAGAATGAACAAGAAT
TATTGGAATTAGATAAATGGGCAAGTTTGTGGAATTGGTTTAACATAACAAATTGGCTGTGGTATATAAA
ATTATTCATAATGATAGTAGGAGGCTTGGTAGGTTTAAGAATAGTTTTTGCTGTACTTTCTATAGTGAAT
AGAGTTAGGCAGGGATATTCACCATTATCGTTTCAGACCCACCTCCCAACCCCGAGGGGACCCGACAGGC
CCGAAGGAATAGAAGAAGAAGGTGGAGAGAGAGACAGAGACAGATCCATTCGATTAGTGAACGGATC
Features (pLannotate 1.2.2; 29 found; start..end, strand, type, name):
     50..290     +  promoter       U6 promoter: RNA polymerase III promoter for human U6 snRNA
    317..392     +  misc_RNA       gRNA scaffold: guide RNA scaffold for the Streptococcus pyogenes CRISPR/Cas9 system
    440..557     +  misc_feature   cPPT/CTS: central polypurine tract and central termination sequence of HIV-1
    624..690     +  CDS            small t antigen (fragment): SV40 (simian virus 40) small t antigen
    697..1875    +  promoter       EF-1α promoter: strong constitutive promoter for human elongation factor EF-1α
   1892..1917    +  misc_feature   MCS (fragment): multiple cloning site
   1930..2886    +  CDS            NGFR (fragment): TNR16_HUMAN - Also known as TNFRSF16. Experimental evidence at protein level: Swiss-Prot protein existence level 1. Low affinity receptor which can bind to NGF, BDNF, NTF3, and NTF4. Forms a heterodimeric receptor with SORCS2 that binds the precursor forms of NGF, BDNF and NTF3 with high affinity, and has much lower affinity for mature NGF and BDNF (PubMed:24908487). Plays an important role in differentiation and survival of specific neuronal populations during development (By similarity). Can mediate cell survival as well as cell death of neural cells. Plays a role in the inactivation of RHOA
   2917..3505    +  misc_feature   WPRE: woodchuck hepatitis virus posttranscriptional regulatory element
   3510..3647    +  CDS            nef (fragment): NEF_HV1LA - Experimental evidence at protein level: Swiss-Prot protein existence level 1. Extracellular Nef protein targets CD4(+) T-lymphocytes for apoptosis by interacting with CXCR4 surface receptors. From Human immunodeficiency virus type 1 group M subtype B (isolate Lai) (HIV-1).
   3633..3813    +  LTR            5' LTR (truncated): truncated 5' long terminal repeat (LTR) from HIV-1
   3885..4006    +  polyA_signal   SV40 poly(A) signal: SV40 polyadenylation signal
   4046..4181    +  rep_origin     SV40 ori: SV40 origin of replication
   4202..4220    -  promoter       T7 promoter: promoter for bacteriophage T7 RNA polymerase
   4228..4383    +  CDS            lacZα (fragment): LacZα fragment of β-galactosidase; lacZ fragment
   4388..4816    +  rep_origin     f1 ori (sequence partly withheld): f1 bacteriophage origin of replication; arrow indicates direction of (+) strand synthesis
   4869..4973    +  promoter       AmpR promoter: bla
   4974..5834    +  CDS            AmpR: β-lactamase; bla; confers resistance to ampicillin, carbenicillin, and related antibiotics
   6005..6593    +  rep_origin     ori: high-copy-number ColE1/pMB1/pBR322/pUC origin of replication
   6776..6868    +  CDS            lacI (fragment): lac repressor; lacI; The lac repressor binds to the lac operator to inhibit transcription in E. coli. This inhibition can be relieved by adding lactose or isopropyl-β-D-thiogalactopyranoside (IPTG).
   6881..6902    +  protein_bind   CAP binding site: CAP binding activates transcription in the presence of cAMP. E. coli catabolite activator protein
   6917..6947    +  promoter       lac promoter: promoter for the E. coli lac operon
   6955..6971    +  protein_bind   lac operator: The lac repressor binds to the lac operator to inhibit transcription in E. coli. This inhibition can be relieved by adding lactose or isopropyl-β-D-thiogalactopyranoside (IPTG). lac repressor encoded by lacI
   7016..7034    +  promoter       T3 promoter: promoter for bacteriophage T3 RNA polymerase
   7062..7288    +  promoter       RSV promoter: Rous sarcoma virus enhancer/promoter
   7289..7469    +  LTR            5' LTR (truncated): truncated 5' long terminal repeat (LTR) from HIV-1
   7516..7641    +  misc_feature   HIV-1 Ψ: packaging signal of human immunodeficiency virus type 1
   7625..7988    +  CDS            HIV-1 gag (fragment): gag protein from human immunodeficiency virus 1; gag
   8134..8367    +  misc_feature   RRE: The Rev response element (RRE) of HIV-1 allows for Rev-dependent mRNA export from the nucleus to the cytoplasm.
   8744..8844    +  CDS            Rev (fragment): human immunodeficiency virus 1 (HIV-1) Rev protein; rev; enhances nuclear export of unspliced and incompletely spliced viral mRNAs
