[The description below was written by a language model from this plasmid's Addgene catalogue record and pLannotate feature annotations shown in this document.]
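Description:
pLKO_HSV.C.FLAG_NGFR is a lentiviral CRISPR vector on the pLKO backbone, about 8.8 kb in the sequenced record, that pairs a guide RNA expression cassette with a protein barcode ("Pro-Code") reporter. It is propagated in E. coli through a high-copy ColE1/pUC-type origin with ampicillin selection (AmpR); an f1 origin and remnants of lac and phage promoter elements from the cloning backbone are also present. The viral portion has a third-generation layout: an RSV promoter drives a truncated HIV-1 5' LTR, followed by the Ψ packaging signal with a partial gag sequence, the Rev response element, and a cPPT/CTS. A second truncated LTR lies downstream of the payload, followed by an SV40 polyadenylation signal and SV40 origin.

Two expression units sit between the LTRs. A human U6 RNA polymerase III promoter lies upstream of the S. pyogenes Cas9 guide RNA scaffold, forming a cassette into which an sgRNA spacer is cloned; the plasmid carries no Cas9, so the nuclease must be supplied separately. Downstream, the EF-1α promoter drives human NGFR with its signaling domain truncated (dNGFR), an inert cell-surface scaffold, followed by a WPRE to enhance transcript expression. According to the catalogue entry, the receptor carries an N-terminal combination of epitope tags, HSV, C and FLAG, though these tags are not annotated individually in the feature table.

This particular tag combination acts as a barcode detectable with antibodies, marking which vector, and therefore which sgRNA, a cell received. Used alongside other Pro-Code vectors, it supports vector and cell tracking and pooled phenotypic CRISPR screens read out at single-cell resolution by cytometry.
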