Addgene plasmid #158283: pLKO_HSV.C.FLAG_NGFR
Purpose: Protein Barcode (Pro-Code) for vector/cell tracking. Contains U6 trRNA cassette for sgRNA cloning. Enables phenotypic CRISPR screens at a single cell resolution (using cytometry).
Depositing lab: Brian Brown. Depositing organization: Icahn School of Medicine at Mount Sinai. Publication: Protein Barcodes Enable High-Dimensional Single-Cell CRISPR Screens. Wroblewska A, Dhainaut M, Ben-Zvi B, Rose SA, Park ES, Amir ED, Bektesevic A, Baccarini A, Merad M, Rahman AH, Brown BD. Cell. 2018 Nov 1;175(4):1141-1155.e16. doi: 10.1016/j.cell.2018.09.022. Epub 2018 Oct 18. PubMed 30343902.
Backbone
  Vector backbone: pLKO
  Backbone size w/o insert (bp): 9000
  Vector type: Lentiviral, CRISPR
Growth in bacteria
  Bacterial resistance: Ampicillin, 100 μg/mL
  Growth temperature: 37°C
  Growth strain: NEB Stable
  Copy number: High Copy
Gene/Insert
  Gene/Insert name: Pro-Code Tagged human dNGFR
  Species: H. sapiens (human)
  Insert size (bp): 1000
  Mutation: Truncation of the signaling domain
  Entrez Gene: NGFR (a.k.a. CD271, Gp80-LNGFR, TNFRSF16, p75(NTR), p75NTR)
  Promoter: EF1a
  Tag / fusion protein: HSV.C.FLAG (N terminal on insert)
  Cloning method: Restriction Enzyme; 5′ cloning site Unknown (unknown if destroyed)
  Sequencing primers: 5′ cctttttgagtttggatcttggttcat
Terms and licenses: Academic/Nonprofit Terms; Industry Terms: Not Available to Industry
How to cite: pLKO_HSV.C.FLAG_NGFR was a gift from Brian Brown (Addgene plasmid # 158283 ; http://n2t.net/addgene:158283 ; RRID:Addgene_158283)
