>Addgene plasmid #158283 | pLKO_HSV.C.FLAG_NGFR | depositor partial sequence | sequence record 305435 | Tagged NGFR
ATGGGGGCAGGTGCCACCGGCCGCGCCATGGACGGGCCGCGCCTGCTGCTGTTGCTGCTTCTGGGGGTGT
CCCTTGGAGGTGCCAAGGAGGCATGCCAGCCCGAGCTGGCCCCCGAGGACCCCGAGGACGGAGGAGGCGG
GGGAGGGGAGGACCAGGTGGACCCCAGGCTGATCGACGGCAAGGGAGGAGGCGGGGGAGGGGACTACAAA
GACGATGACGACAAGCCCACAGGCCTGTACACACACAGCGGTGAGTGCTGCAAAGCCTGCAACCTGGGCG
AGGGTGTGGCCCAGCCTTGTGGAGCCAACCAGACCGTGTGTGAGCCCTGCCTGGACAGCGTGACGTTCTC
CGACGTGGTGAGCGCGACCGAGCCGTGCAAGCCGTGCACCGAGTGCGTGGGGCTCCAGAGCATGTCGGCG
CCGTGCGTGGAGGCCGACGACGCCGTGTGCCGCTGCGCCTACGGCTACTACCAGGATGAGACGACTGGGC
GCTGCGAGGCGTGCCGCGTGTGCGAGGCGGGCTCGGGCCTCGTGTTCTCCTGCCAGGACAAGCAGAACAC
CGTGTGCGAGGAGTGCCCCGACGGCACGTATTCCGACGAGGCCAACCACGTGGACCCGTGCCTGCCCTGC
ACCGTGTGCGAGGACACCGAGCGCCAGCTCCGCGAGTGCACACGCTGGGCCGACGCCGAGTGCGAGGAGA
TCCCTGGCCGTTGGATTACACGGTCCACACCCCCAGAGGGCTCGGACAGCACAGCCCCCAGCACCCAGGA
GCCTGAGGCACCTCCAGAACAAGACCTCATAGCCAGCACGGTGGCAGGTGTGGTGACCACAGTGATGGGC
AGCTCCCAGCCCGTGGTGACCCGAGGCACCACCGACAACCTCATCCCTGTCTATTGCTCCATCCTGGCTG
CTGTGGTTGTGGGCCTTGTGGCCTACATAGCCTTCAAGAGGTGGAACAGGGGTATCCTCTAG
